>Addgene plasmid #196236 | pLV-Hygro-EF1A-RNF146(100-182)-myc | addgene full sequence | sequence record 398166 | Addgene NGS Result
AATGTAGTCTTATGCAATACTCTTGTAGTCTTGCAACATGGTAACGATGAGTTAGCAACATGCCTTACAA
GGAGAGAAAAAGCACCGTGCATGCCGATTGGTGGAAGTAAGGTGGTACGATCGTGCCTTATTAGGAAGGC
AACAGACGGGTCTGACATGGATTGGACGAACCACTGAATTGCCGCATTGCAGAGATATTGTATTTAAGTG
CCTAGCTCGATACATAAACGGGTCTCTCTGGTTAGACCAGATCTGAGCCTGGGAGCTCTCTGGCTAACTA
GGGAACCCACTGCTTAAGCCTCAATAAAGCTTGCCTTGAGTGCTTCAAGTAGTGTGTGCCCGTCTGTTGT
GTGACTCTGGTAACTAGAGATCCCTCAGACCCTTTTAGTCAGTGTGGAAAATCTCTAGCAGTGGCGCCCG
AACAGGGACTTGAAAGCGAAAGGGAAACCAGAGGAGCTCTCTCGACGCAGGACTCGGCTTGCTGAAGCGC
GCACGGCAAGAGGCGAGGGGCGGCGACTGGTGAGTACGCCAAAAATTTTGACTAGCGGAGGCTAGAAGGA
GAGAGATGGGTGCGAGAGCGTCAGTATTAAGCGGGGGAGAATTAGATCGCGATGGGAAAAAATTCGGTTA
AGGCCAGGGGGAAAGAAAAAATATAAATTAAAACATATAGTATGGGCAAGCAGGGAGCTAGAACGATTCG
CAGTTAATCCTGGCCTGTTAGAAACATCAGAAGGCTGTAGACAAATACTGGGACAGCTACAACCATCCCT
TCAGACAGGATCAGAAGAACTTAGATCATTATATAATACAGTAGCAACCCTCTATTGTGTGCATCAAAGG
ATAGAGATAAAAGACACCAAGGAAGCTTTAGACAAGATAGAGGAAGAGCAAAACAAAAGTAAGACCACCG
CACAGCAAGCGGCCGCTGATCTTCAGACCTGGAGGAGGAGATATGAGGGACAATTGGAGAAGTGAATTAT
ATAAATATAAAGTAGTAAAAATTGAACCATTAGGAGTAGCACCCACCAAGGCAAAGAGAAGAGTGGTGCA
GAGAGAAAAAAGAGCAGTGGGAATAGGAGCTTTGTTCCTTGGGTTCTTGGGAGCAGCAGGAAGCACTATG
GGCGCAGCGTCAATGACGCTGACGGTACAGGCCAGACAATTATTGTCTGGTATAGTGCAGCAGCAGAACA
ATTTGCTGAGGGCTATTGAGGCGCAACAGCATCTGTTGCAACTCACAGTCTGGGGCATCAAGCAGCTCCA
GGCAAGAATCCTGGCTGTGGAAAGATACCTAAAGGATCAACAGCTCCTGGGGATTTGGGGTTGCTCTGGA
AAACTCATTTGCACCACTGCTGTGCCTTGGAATGCTAGTTGGAGTAATAAATCTCTGGAACAGATTTGGA
ATCACACGACCTGGATGGAGTGGGACAGAGAAATTAACAATTACACAAGCTTAATACACTCCTTAATTGA
AGAATCGCAAAACCAGCAAGAAAAGAATGAACAAGAATTATTGGAATTAGATAAATGGGCAAGTTTGTGG
AATTGGTTTAACATAACAAATTGGCTGTGGTATATAAAATTATTCATAATGATAGTAGGAGGCTTGGTAG
GTTTAAGAATAGTTTTTGCTGTACTTTCTATAGTGAATAGAGTTAGGCAGGGATATTCACCATTATCGTT
TCAGACCCACCTCCCAACCCCGAGGGGACCCGACAGGCCCGAAGGAATAGAAGAAGAAGGTGGAGAGAGA
GACAGAGACAGATCCATTCGATTAGTGAACGGATCTCGACGGTATCGCTAGCTTTTAAAAGAAAAGGGGG
GATTGGGGGGTACAGTGCAGGGGAAAGAATAGTAGACATAATAGCAACAGACATACAAACTAAAGAATTA
CAAAAACAAATTACAAAAATTCAAAATTTTACTAGTGATTATCGGATCAACTTTGTATAGAAAAGTTGGG
CTCCGGTGCCCGTCAGTGGGCAGAGCGCACATCGCCCACAGTCCCCGAGAAGTTGGGGGGAGGGGTCGGC
AATTGAACCGGTGCCTAGAGAAGGTGGCGCGGGGTAAACTGGGAAAGTGATGTCGTGTACTGGCTCCGCC
TTTTTCCCGAGGGTGGGGGAGAACCGTATATAAGTGCAGTAGTCGCCGTGAACGTTCTTTTTCGCAACGG
GTTTGCCGCCAGAACACAGGTAAGTGCCGTGTGTGGTTCCCGCGGGCCTGGCCTCTTTACGGGTTATGGC
CCTTGCGTGCCTTGAATTACTTCCACCTGGCTGCAGTACGTGATTCTTGATCCCGAGCTTCGGGTTGGAA
GTGGGTGGGAGAGTTCGAGGCCTTGCGCTTAAGGAGCCCCTTCGCCTCGTGCTTGAGTTGAGGCCTGGCC
TGGGCGCTGGGGCCGCCGCGTGCGAATCTGGTGGCACCTTCGCGCCTGTCTCGCTGCTTTCGATAAGTCT
CTAGCCATTTAAAATTTTTGATGACCTGCTGCGACGCTTTTTTTCTGGCAAGATAGTCTTGTAAATGCGG
GCCAAGATCTGCACACTGGTATTTCGGTTTTTGGGGCCGCGGGCGGCGACGGGGCCCGTGCGTCCCAGCG
CACATGTTCGGCGAGGCGGGGCCTGCGAGCGCGGCCACCGAGAATCGGACGGGGGTAGTCTCAAGCTGGC
CGGCCTGCTCTGGTGCCTGGTCTCGCGCCGCCGTGTATCGCCCCGCCCTGGGCGGCAAGGCTGGCCCGGT
CGGCACCAGTTGCGTGAGCGGAAAGATGGCCGCTTCCCGGCCCTGCTGCAGGGAGCTCAAAATGGAGGAC
GCGGCGCTCGGGAGAGCGGGCGGGTGAGTCACCCACACAAAGGAAAAGGGCCTTTCCGTCCTCAGCCGTC
GCTTCATGTGACTCCACGGAGTACCGGGCGCCGTCCAGGCACCTCGATTAGTTCTCGAGCTTTTGGAGTA
CGTCGTCTTTAGGTTGGGGGGAGGGGTTTTATGCGATGGAGTTTCCCCACACTGAGTGGGTGGAGACTGA
AGTTAGGCCAGCTTGGCACTTGATGTAATTCTCCTTGGAATTTGCCCTTTTTGAGTTTGGATCTTGGTTC
ATTCTCAAGCCTCAGACAGTGGTTCAAAGTTTTTTTCTTCCATTTCAGGTGTCGTGACAAGTTTGTACAA
AAAAGCAGGCTGCCACCACGCGTGCCACCATGATGGGAAATGGTGAATATGCATGGTATTATGAAGGAAG
AAATGGGTGGTGGCAGTACGATGAGCGCACTAGTAGAGAGCTGGAAGATGCTTTTTCCAAAGGTAAAAAG
AACACTGAAATGTTAATTGCTGGCTTTCTGTATGTCGCTGATCTTGAAAACATGGTTCAATATAGGAGAA
ATGAACATGGACGTCGCAGGAAGATTAAGCGAGATATAATAGATATACCAAAGAAGGGAGTAGCTGGACT
TAGGTCTGGTGGCGGAGGCTCGGGCGGAGGTGGATCCGGTGGCGGCGGATCAGAACAAAAACTCATCTCA
GAAGAGGATCTGTAATCTAGAACCCAGCTTTCTTGTACAAAGTGGTGATAATCGAATTCCGATAATCAAC
CTCTGGATTACAAAATTTGTGAAAGATTGACTGGTATTCTTAACTATGTTGCTCCTTTTACGCTATGTGG
ATACGCTGCTTTAATGCCTTTGTATCATGCTATTGCTTCCCGTATGGCTTTCATTTTCTCCTCCTTGTAT
AAATCCTGGTTGCTGTCTCTTTATGAGGAGTTGTGGCCCGTTGTCAGGCAACGTGGCGTGGTGTGCACTG
TGTTTGCTGACGCAACCCCCACTGGTTGGGGCATTGCCACCACCTGTCAGCTCCTTTCCGGGACTTTCGC
TTTCCCCCTCCCTATTGCCACGGCGGAACTCATCGCCGCCTGCCTTGCCCGCTGCTGGACAGGGGCTCGG
CTGTTGGGCACTGACAATTCCGTGGTGTTGTCGGGGAAGCTGACGTCCTTTCCATGGCTGCTCGCCTGTG
TTGCCACCTGGATTCTGCGCGGGACGTCCTTCTGCTACGTCCCTTCGGCCCTCAATCCAGCGGACCTTCC
TTCCCGCGGCCTGCTGCCGGCTCTGCGGCCTCTTCCGCGTCTTCGCCTTCGCCCTCAGACGAGTCGGATC
TCCCTTTGGGCCGCCTCCCCGCATCGGGAATTCCCGCGGTTCGAATTCTACCGGGTAGGGGAGGCGCTTT
TCCCAAGGCAGTCTGGAGCATGCGCTTTAGCAGCCCCGCTGGGCACTTGGCGCTACACAAGTGGCCTCTG
GCCTCGCACACATTCCACATCCACCGGTAGGCGCCAACCGGCTCCGTTCTTTGGTGGCCCCTTCGCGCCA
CCTTCTACTCCTCCCCTAGTCAGGAAGTTCCCCCCCGCCCCGCAGCTCGCGTCGTGCAGGACGTGACAAA
TGGAAGTAGCACGTCTCACTAGTCTCGTGCAGATGGACAGCACCGCTGAGCAATGGAAGCGGGTAGGCCT
TTGGGGCAGCGGCCAATAGCAGCTTTGCTCCTTCGCTTTCTGGGCTCAGAGGCTGGGAAGGGGTGGGTCC
GGGGGCGGGCTCAGGGGCGGGGCGGGCGCCCGAAGGTCCTCCGGAGGCCCGGCATTCTGCACGCTTCAAA
AGCGCACGTCTGCCGCGCTGTTCTCCTCTTCCTCATCTCCGGGCCTTTCGACCTCACGTGGCCACCATGA
AAAAGCCTGAACTCACCGCGACGTCTGTCGAGAAGTTTCTGATCGAAAAGTTCGACAGCGTCTCCGACCT
GATGCAGCTCTCGGAGGGCGAAGAATCTCGTGCTTTCAGCTTCGATGTAGGAGGGCGTGGATATGTCCTG
CGGGTAAATAGCTGCGCCGATGGTTTCTACAAAGATCGTTATGTTTATCGGCACTTTGCATCGGCCGCGC
TCCCGATTCCGGAAGTGCTTGACATTGGGGAATTTAGCGAGAGCCTGACCTATTGCATCTCCCGCCGTGC
ACAGGGTGTCACGTTGCAAGACCTGCCTGAAACCGAACTGCCCGCTGTTCTGCAGCCGGTCGCGGAGGCC
ATGGATGCGATCGCTGCGGCCGATCTTAGCCAGACGAGCGGGTTCGGCCCATTCGGACCGCAAGGAATCG
GTCAATACACTACATGGCGTGATTTCATATGCGCGATTGCTGATCCCCATGTGTATCACTGGCAAACTGT
GATGGACGACACCGTCAGTGCGTCCGTCGCGCAGGCTCTCGATGAGCTGATGCTTTGGGCCGAGGACTGC
CCCGAAGTCCGGCACCTCGTGCACGCGGATTTCGGCTCCAACAATGTCCTGACGGACAATGGCCGCATAA
CAGCGGTCATTGACTGGAGCGAGGCGATGTTCGGGGATTCCCAATACGAGGTCGCCAACATCTTCTTCTG
GAGGCCGTGGTTGGCTTGTATGGAGCAGCAGACGCGCTACTTCGAGCGGAGGCATCCGGAGCTTGCAGGA
TCGCCGCGGCTCCGGGCGTATATGCTCCGCATTGGTCTTGACCAACTCTATCAGAGCTTGGTTGACGGCA
ATTTCGATGATGCAGCTTGGGCGCAGGGTCGATGCGACGCAATCGTCCGATCCGGAGCCGGGACTGTCGG
GCGTACACAAATCGCCCGCAGAAGCGCGGCCGTCTGGACCGATGGCTGTGTAGAAGTACTCGCCGATAGT
GGAAACCGACGCCCCAGCACTCGTCCGAGGGCAAAGGAATAGGGTACCTTTAAGACCAATGACTTACAAG
GCAGCTGTAGATCTTAGCCACTTTTTAAAAGAAAAGGGGGGACTGGAAGGGCTAATTCACTCCCAACGAA
GACAAGATCTGCTTTTTGCTTGTACTGGGTCTCTCTGGTTAGACCAGATCTGAGCCTGGGAGCTCTCTGG
CTAACTAGGGAACCCACTGCTTAAGCCTCAATAAAGCTTGCCTTGAGTGCTTCAAGTAGTGTGTGCCCGT
CTGTTGTGTGACTCTGGTAACTAGAGATCCCTCAGACCCTTTTAGTCAGTGTGGAAAATCTCTAGCAGTA
GTAGTTCATGTCATCTTATTATTCAGTATTTATAACTTGCAAAGAAATGAATATCAGAGAGTGAGAGGAA
CTTGTTTATTGCAGCTTATAATGGTTACAAATAAAGCAATAGCATCACAAATTTCACAAATAAAGCATTT
TTTTCACTGCATTCTAGTTGTGGTTTGTCCAAACTCATCAATGTATCTTATCATGTCTGGCTCTAGCTAT
CCCGCCCCTAACTCCGCCCATCCCGCCCCTAACTCCGCCCAGTTCCGCCCATTCTCCGCCCCATGGCTGA
CTAATTTTTTTTATTTATGCAGAGGCCGAGGCCGCCTCGGCCTCTGAGCTATTCCAGAAGTAGTGAGGAG
GCTTTTTTGGAGGCCTAGGGACGTACCCAATTCGCCCTATAGTGAGTCGTATTACGCGCGCTCACTGGCC
GTCGTTTTACAACGTCGTGACTGGGAAAACCCTGGCGTTACCCAACTTAATCGCCTTGCAGCACATCCCC
CTTTCGCCAGCTGGCGTAATAGCGAAGAGGCCCGCACCGATCGCCCTTCCCAACAGTTGCGCAGCCTGAA
TGGCGAATGGG
[124 nt withheld, positions 6592-6715]
C
[91 nt withheld, positions 6717-6807]
A
[49 nt withheld, positions 6809-6857]
CCTTTGACGTTGGAGTCCACGTTCTTT
[37 nt withheld, positions 6885-6921]
ACCCTATCTCGGTCTATTCTTTTGATTTATAAGGGATTTTGCCGATTTCGGCCTATTGGTTAAAAAATGA
GCTGATTTAACAAAAATTTAACGCGAATTTTAACAAAATATTAACGCTTACAATTTAGGTGGCACTTTTC
GGGGAAATGTGCGCGGAACCCCTATTTGTTTATTTTTCTAAATACATTCAAATATGTATCCGCTCATGAG
ACAATAACCCTGATAAATGCTTCAATAATATTGAAAAAGGAAGAGTATGAGTATTCAACATTTCCGTGTC
GCCCTTATTCCCTTTTTTGCGGCATTTTGCCTTCCTGTTTTTGCTCACCCAGAAACGCTGGTGAAAGTAA
AAGATGCTGAAGATCAGTTGGGTGCACGAGTGGGTTACATCGAACTGGATCTCAACAGCGGTAAGATCCT
TGAGAGTTTTCGCCCCGAAGAACGTTTTCCAATGATGAGCACTTTTAAAGTTCTGCTATGTGGCGCGGTA
TTATCCCGTATTGACGCCGGGCAAGAGCAACTCGGTCGCCGCATACACTATTCTCAGAATGACTTGGTTG
AGTACTCACCAGTCACAGAAAAGCATCTTACGGATGGCATGACAGTAAGAGAATTATGCAGTGCTGCCAT
AACCATGAGTGATAACACTGCGGCCAACTTACTTCTGACAACGATCGGAGGACCGAAGGAGCTAACCGCT
TTTTTGCACAACATGGGGGATCATGTAACTCGCCTTGATCGTTGGGAACCGGAGCTGAATGAAGCCATAC
CAAACGACGAGCGTGACACCACGATGCCTGTAGCAATGGCAACAACGTTGCGCAAACTATTAACTGGCGA
ACTACTTACTCTAGCTTCCCGGCAACAATTAATAGACTGGATGGAGGCGGATAAAGTTGCAGGACCACTT
CTGCGCTCGGCCCTTCCGGCTGGCTGGTTTATTGCTGATAAATCTGGAGCCGGTGAGCGTGGGTCTCGCG
GTATCATTGCAGCACTGGGGCCAGATGGTAAGCCCTCCCGTATCGTAGTTATCTACACGACGGGGAGTCA
GGCAACTATGGATGAACGAAATAGACAGATCGCTGAGATAGGTGCCTCACTGATTAAGCATTGGTAACTG
TCAGACCAAGTTTACTCATATATACTTTAGATTGATTTAAAACTTCATTTTTAATTTAAAAGGATCTAGG
TGAAGATCCTTTTTGATAATCTCATGACCAAAATCCCTTAACGTGAGTTTTCGTTCCACTGAGCGTCAGA
CCCCGTAGAAAAGATCAAAGGATCTTCTTGAGATCCTTTTTTTCTGCGCGTAATCTGCTGCTTGCAAACA
AAAAAACCACCGCTACCAGCGGTGGTTTGTTTGCCGGATCAAGAGCTACCAACTCTTTTTCCGAAGGTAA
CTGGCTTCAGCAGAGCGCAGATACCAAATACTGTTCTTCTAGTGTAGCCGTAGTTAGGCCACCACTTCAA
GAACTCTGTAGCACCGCCTACATACCTCGCTCTGCTAATCCTGTTACCAGTGGCTGCTGCCAGTGGCGAT
AAGTCGTGTCTTACCGGGTTGGACTCAAGACGATAGTTACCGGATAAGGCGCAGCGGTCGGGCTGAACGG
GGGGTTCGTGCACACAGCCCAGCTTGGAGCGAACGACCTACACCGAACTGAGATACCTACAGCGTGAGCT
ATGAGAAAGCGCCACGCTTCCCGAAGAGAGAAAGGCGGACAGGTATCCGGTAAGCGGCAGGGTCGGAACA
GGAGAGCGCACGAGGGAGCTTCCAGGGGGAAACGCCTGGTATCTTTATAGTCCTGTCGGGTTTCGCCACC
TCTGACTTGAGCGTCGATTTTTGTGATGCTCGTCAGGGGGGCGGAGCCTATGGAAAAACGCCAGCAACGC
GGCCTTTTTACGGTTCCTGGCCTTTTGCTGGCCTTTTGCTCACATGTTCTTTCCTGCGTTATCCCCTGAT
TCTGTGGATAACCGTATTACCGCCTTTGAGTGAGCTGATACCGCTCGCCGCAGCCGAACGACCGAGCGCA
GCGAGTCAGTGAGCGAGGAAGCGGAAGAGCGCCCAATACGCAAACCGCCTCTCCCCGCGCGTTGGCCGAT
TCATTAATGCAGCTGGCACGACAGGTTTCCCGACTGGAAAGCGGGCAGTGAGCGCAACGCAATTAATGTG
AGTTAGCTCACTCATTAGGCACCCCAGGCTTTACACTTTATGCTTCCGGCTCGTATGTTGTGTGGAATTG
TGAGCGGATAACAATTTCACACAGGAAACAGCTATGACCATGATTACGCCAAGCGCGCAATTAACCCTCA
CTAAAGGGAACAAAAGCTGGAGCTGCAAGCTT
Features (pLannotate 1.2.2; 32 found; start..end, strand, type, name):
      3..229     +  promoter       RSV promoter: Rous sarcoma virus enhancer/promoter
    230..410     +  LTR            5' LTR (truncated): truncated 5' long terminal repeat (LTR) from HIV-1
    457..582     +  misc_feature   HIV-1 Ψ: packaging signal of human immunodeficiency virus type 1
    566..929     +  CDS            HIV-1 gag (fragment): gag protein from human immunodeficiency virus 1; gag
   1075..1308    +  misc_feature   RRE: The Rev response element (RRE) of HIV-1 allows for Rev-dependent mRNA export from the nucleus to the cytoplasm.
   1685..1785    +  CDS            Rev (fragment): human immunodeficiency virus 1 (HIV-1) Rev protein; rev; enhances nuclear export of unspliced and incompletely spliced viral mRNAs
   1803..1920    +  misc_feature   cPPT/CTS: central polypurine tract and central termination sequence of HIV-1
   1938..1958    +  protein_bind   attB4: mutant version of attB; core recombination site for the Gateway® BP reaction BP Clonase™
   1978..2189    +  promoter       EF-1α core promoter: core promoter for human elongation factor EF-1α
   2190..2299    +  intron         EF-1α intron A (fragment): intron upstream of the start codon of human EF-1α
   2925..3128    +  intron         EF-1α intron A: truncated intron upstream of the start codon of human EF-1α
   3137..3161    +  protein_bind   attB1: mutant version of attB; recombination site for the Gateway® BP reaction BP Clonase™
   3171..3434    +  CDS            Rnf146 (fragment): RN146_RAT - Experimental evidence at protein level: Swiss-Prot protein existence level 1. E3 ubiquitin-protein ligase that specifically binds poly-ADP- ribosylated (PARsylated) proteins and mediates their ubiquitination and subsequent degradation. May regulate many important biological processes, such as cell survival and DNA damage response. Acts as an activator of the Wnt signaling pathway by mediating the ubiquitination of PARsylated AXIN1 and AXIN2, 2 key components of the beta-catenin destruction complex. Acts in cooperation with tankyrase proteins (TNKS and TNKS2), which mediate PARsylat
   3522..3546    -  protein_bind   attB2: mutant version of attB; recombination site for the Gateway® BP reaction BP Clonase™
   3564..4152    +  misc_feature   WPRE: woodchuck hepatitis virus posttranscriptional regulatory element
   4183..4670    +  promoter       PGK promoter: mouse phosphoglycerate kinase 1 promoter
   4687..5709    +  CDS            hph: KHYB_ECOLX - Experimental evidence at protein level: Swiss-Prot protein existence level 1. The aminoglycoside phosphotransferases achieve inactivation of their antibiotic substrates by phosphorylation. Only phosphorylates hygromycin and closely related compounds such as demethyl analogs and destomycin. From Escherichia coli.
   5705..5782    +  CDS            nef (fragment): NEF_HV1Z2 - Experimental evidence at protein level: Swiss-Prot protein existence level 1. Extracellular Nef protein targets CD4(+) T-lymphocytes for apoptosis by interacting with CXCR4 surface receptors. From Human immunodeficiency virus type 1 group M subtype D (isolate Z2/CDC-Z34) (HIV-1).
   5784..6017    +  LTR            3' LTR (ΔU3): self-inactivating 3' long terminal repeat (LTR) from HIV-1
   6089..6210    +  polyA_signal   SV40 poly(A) signal: SV40 polyadenylation signal
   6250..6385    +  rep_origin     SV40 ori: SV40 origin of replication
   6406..6424    -  promoter       T7 promoter: promoter for bacteriophage T7 RNA polymerase
   6432..6587    +  CDS            lacZα (fragment): LacZα fragment of β-galactosidase; lacZ fragment
   6592..7020    +  rep_origin     f1 ori (sequence partly withheld): f1 bacteriophage origin of replication; arrow indicates direction of (+) strand synthesis
   7073..7177    +  promoter       AmpR promoter: bla
   7178..8038    +  CDS            AmpR: β-lactamase; bla; confers resistance to ampicillin, carbenicillin, and related antibiotics
   8209..8797    +  rep_origin     ori: high-copy-number ColE1/pMB1/pBR322/pUC origin of replication
   8980..9072    +  CDS            lacI (fragment): lac repressor; lacI; The lac repressor binds to the lac operator to inhibit transcription in E. coli. This inhibition can be relieved by adding lactose or isopropyl-β-D-thiogalactopyranoside (IPTG).
   9085..9106    +  protein_bind   CAP binding site: CAP binding activates transcription in the presence of cAMP. E. coli catabolite activator protein
   9121..9151    +  promoter       lac promoter: promoter for the E. coli lac operon
   9159..9175    +  protein_bind   lac operator: The lac repressor binds to the lac operator to inhibit transcription in E. coli. This inhibition can be relieved by adding lactose or isopropyl-β-D-thiogalactopyranoside (IPTG). lac repressor encoded by lacI
   9220..9238    +  promoter       T3 promoter: promoter for bacteriophage T3 RNA polymerase
