[The description below was written by a language model from this plasmid's Addgene catalogue record and pLannotate feature annotations shown in this document.]
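Description:
pLV-Hygro-EF1A-RNF146(100-182)-myc is a third-generation-style, self-inactivating HIV-1 lentiviral transfer plasmid built on a commercial backbone for stable expression in mammalian cells. It is maintained in E. coli through a high-copy ColE1/pUC-type origin with ampicillin resistance (β-lactamase), and the bacterial portion also carries an f1 origin, an SV40 origin and leftover lac and T7/T3 promoter elements. Viral genomic RNA is driven by an RSV promoter fused to a truncated 5' LTR. It includes the Ψ packaging signal with a partial gag sequence, the Rev response element for Rev-dependent nuclear export, the cPPT/CTS element that aids nuclear import of the provirus, and a ΔU3 3' LTR followed by an SV40 polyadenylation signal. Packaging functions must therefore be supplied in trans.

The payload is a 336 bp human insert encoding residues 100–182 of RNF146, the WWE domain of this poly(ADP-ribose)-binding E3 ubiquitin ligase, with a C-terminal myc epitope tag. The automated annotation matched the coding region to the rat orthologue, but the catalogue lists it as human, and the myc tag was not annotated separately. Expression comes from the human EF1A promoter with its intron A, and the insert is flanked by Gateway attB1/attB2 sites, with attB4 upstream of the promoter. A WPRE downstream enhances transcript stability and expression. A separate mouse PGK promoter drives the hph gene, allowing hygromycin selection of transduced cells. According to the associated publication title, overexpression of this WWE domain was used to study poly(ADP-ribose) dynamics at sites of DNA damage. The sequenced record is 9,263 nt, slightly shorter than the 9,275 bp listed in the catalogue.
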