Addgene plasmid #196236: pLV-Hygro-EF1A-RNF146(100-182)-myc
Purpose: RNF146(100-182) WWE domain with a myc tag fused to the C terminus & a hygromycin resistance cassette
Depositing lab: Robert Sobol. Depositing organization: University of South Alabama. Publication: Overexpression of the WWE domain of RNF146 modulates poly-(ADP)-ribose dynamics at sites of DNA damage. Al-Rahahleh RQ, Roos WP, Saville KM, Andrews JF, Wu Z, Koczor CA, Prakash A, Sobol RW. DNA Repair (Amst). 2025 Jun;150:103845. doi: 10.1016/j.dnarep.2025.103845. Epub 2025 May 21. PubMed 40403420.
Backbone
  Vector backbone: lentiviral
  Backbone manufacturer: Vectorbuilder
  Backbone size w/o insert (bp): 8939
  Total vector size (bp): 9275
  Vector type: Mammalian Expression, Lentiviral
  Selectable markers: Hygromycin
Growth in bacteria
  Bacterial resistance: Ampicillin, 100 μg/mL
  Growth temperature: 37°C
  Growth strain: NEB Stable
  Copy number: High Copy
Gene/Insert
  Gene/Insert name: RNF146(100-182) encoding a C-terminal myc tag (alt name: WWE domain (RNF146))
  Species: H. sapiens (human)
  Insert size (bp): 336
  Promoter: EF1A
  Tag / fusion protein: myc tag (C terminal on insert)
  Cloning method: Restriction Enzyme; 5′ cloning site MluI (unknown if destroyed); 3′ cloning site XbaI (unknown if destroyed)
  Sequencing primers: 5′ N/A
Terms and licenses: Academic/Nonprofit Terms; Industry Terms: Not Available to Industry
Depositor comments: Please visit https://doi.org/10.1101/2023.12.29.573650 for bioRxiv preprint.
How to cite: pLV-Hygro-EF1A-RNF146(100-182)-myc was a gift from Robert Sobol (Addgene plasmid # 196236 ; http://n2t.net/addgene:196236 ; RRID:Addgene_196236)
